>Addgene plasmid #133479 | pAV0714 | addgene full sequence | sequence record 266123 | Addgene NGS Result
TCGCGCGTTTCGGTGATGACGGTGAAAACCTCTGACACATGCAGCTCCCGGAGACGGTCACAGCTTGTCT
GTAAGCGGATGCCGGGAGCAGACAAGCCCGTCAGGGCGCGTCAGCGGGTGTTGGCGGGTGTCGGGGCTGG
CTTAACTATGCGGCATCAGAGCAGATTGTACTGAGAGTGCACCATAACCGGGTATTAGTCAAAACTAGTA
TACTTTTTCTCGGAGTATAATACACAATATCGGTGCAAATAGGTTTTAAAATTGCTCCAATCACATGTTC
TTAAGAAAAAAACGTCAAAAGAAATCTAAGTATTCCCAAAATAATTCCTCCTGACATGAGAAGAATAAAA
AACACTAAGATGCATTGTCAGTATGAAACACAAGCCAAAGTTGCTAACAATAGGATCAATTCTTACTTAC
TGGCAATGTTACGAGGAATCTTGGTAGGAGGATGTTTGGCAACATAACGTTCTTTTGAATTTGTTTTTAC
ACGACGAGTAATGTTCTTCTGAAACTGTGTGTTTGCACGACGCTGAGAGGGAGTTTGAACCGTCTAAAAG
ACATAGTTAGGATCCATGATGCACAGATTTCTAAAGATAAAACTACTTACAGGCATGTTGGTTTATTAAA
AAAGAAAAACAGGAATGATAAGAGGGAAAGAATACGTGTACAGAGCGCTTACATAATGAGTGAGTGTCAT
TATTGAGGAATGCCATGTCAGATTTGACACAACTCAGAACTTATTAACTTTTTATGATTGGAACTTTTGT
TTTGCCCAAGGAATTTTTAATGGAAGAAGTTGTTTTATAAATGATATTGAATTTATATCCACTCTTTTTA
GCGCATTTGCATCTCTACTTTAGGTTCTTCTTTGACTAGATTCTAGGATGCGTATTGGATATACTGGTCT
TTGAATCATTGTCGAAAAAAAAATTCATGGTTGTACCCATGAGCAAACTGCTTTTGTGGTTATCCATGTG
CTTCTTTTGTTCAGCATCTATCTTCTTAATCGCATGGAAGATTTGATTTAAACCAAAAGAAATATTGTTA
AACTTTGACAGAAGCTTTAAATTTTGATTCCATACATTAAATGGATAAAACTCCTGAAGCTTAGCTACAA
ATCCCACTGGCTATATGTATGCATTTGTGTTAAAAAAGTTTGTATAGATTATTTAATCTACTCAGCATTC
TTTCTCTAAATAGGAATTTGTTACTTAATGGAGAAAAAAATGTTTCGATTTACCTAGTGTATTTGTTTGT
ATACTCACGTTTAATTTCAAACATCCATTCTATCTTGTGTAATTTTTGGCATGGTGAAAAAGATAATCAG
CCTTATAATCTTTACAAAAGTAAGAAATTCTGTAAATAAGCCTTAATGCCCTTGCTTTAAATTAAAATGG
TTCTTTTTCATGATAATGTTTGCACTTTGTGAATATATTTTAGATAGTTCTGTGAGGTATAATTAAGATG
TTTTAGAGACTTATACAATTTTGTCTTTATAAATTCTTAATTGATTTTACCATCCCAGTTTAACTATGCT
TCGTCGGCATCTCTGCACATGTCGTGTTTTCTTACCGTATTGTCCTACCAAGAACCTCTTTTTTGCTTGG
ATCGAAATTAAAGGTTTAAAAGCAAAGTTATGGATGCTAGAGTATTTCAAAGCTATTCAGCTAGAGCTGA
GGGGATGAAAAATCCCATTGCCAAGGAATTGTTGGCTTTGATGGAAGAAAAGCAAAGCAACTTGTCAGTC
GCGGTCGATTTGACGAAGAAATCCGAAATCTTAGAATTGGTAGATAAAATTGGACCCTATGTCTGTGTTA
TCAAGACACATATTGACGTTGTCGAGGATTTCGACCAGGATATGGTAGAAAAACTGGTGGCCTTAGGTAA
AAAGCATCGTTTTCTTATCTTTGAGGATCGCAAATTCGCAGACATTGGAAATACCGTCAAGCTACAATAT
GCATCTGGTGTGTACAAAATTGCTTCTTGGGCTCATATCACAAATTGCCATACAGTGCCAGGCGAGGGTA
TTATACAAGGCCTCAAAGAAGTTGGTTTACCTTTGGGACGTGGTCTCTTGCTTTTGGCTGAAATGTCTTC
CAAAGGCTCTTTGGCTACTGGTTCCTACACAGAGAAAACCTTAGAATGGTTTGAGAAGCATACCGATTTT
TGCTTTGGCTTTATAGCTGGTCGTCGATTTCCTAACCTTCAAAGCGACTACATAACTATGTCCCCTGGTA
TCGGCTTGGATGTTAAAGGAGACGGGCTGGGACAGCAATATCGTACTCCTGAAGAAGTGATTGTAAACTG
CGGTAGCGATATCATCATTGTTGGTCGTGGAGTTTATGGAGCTGGTCGTAATCCTGTTGTCGAAGCCAAG
AGATATAGAGAAGCTGGTTGGAAGGCATATCAGCAAAGACTTTCTCAGCATTAAAAAAAGACTAATGTAA
AATTTTTTTGGTTGGTTATTGAAAAAGTCGATGCCTTGTTTGCGTTTGTTTTCCTAGGCGTTTTATGTCA
GAAGGCATTTAGAATTAGTATACAAGTACTCTTTGGTAAAATTTTATGTAGCGACTAAAATATTAACTAT
TATAGATAAACACCTTGGGAATAAAAAGTAATTTGCTATAGTAATTTATTAAACATGCTCCTACAACATT
ACCACAATCTTTTCTCTTGGATTGACATTGAATAAGAAAAGAGTGAATTTTTTTAGACTTGTAATGATAA
CTATGTACAAAGCCAATGAAAGATGTATGTAGATGAATGTAAAATACCATGTAGACAAACAAGATAAAAC
TTGGTTATAAACATTGGTGTTGGAACAGAATAAATTAGATGTCAAAAAGTTTCGTCAATATCACAAGCTT
GCTAGGGCGGTGTGAAATACCGCACAGATGCGTAAGGAGAAAATACCGCATCAGGAAATTGTAAGCGTTA
ATATTTTGTTAAAATTCGCGTTAAATTTTTGTTAAATCAGCTCATTTTTTAACCAATAGGCCGAAATCGG
CAAAATCCCTTATAAATCAAAAGAATAGACCGAGATAGGGT
[37 nt withheld, positions 3052-3088]
AAAGAACGTGGACTCCAACGTCAAAGG
[49 nt withheld, positions 3116-3164]
T
[91 nt withheld, positions 3166-3256]
G
[124 nt withheld, positions 3258-3381]
CCATTCGCCATTCAGGCTGCGCAACTGTTGGGAAGGGCGATCGGTGCGGGCCTCTTCGCTATTACGCCAG
CTGGCGAAAGGGGGATGTGCTGCAAGGCGATTAAGTTGGGTAACGCCAGGGTTTTCCCAGTCACGACGTT
GTAAAACGACGGCCAGTGAGCGCGCGTAATACGACTCACTATAGGGCGAATTGGGTACCGGGCCCATTTA
AATGATCTACGATAATGAGACGGTGTTTGGGTTGTTTTTACTGAATTTTTCTTTTATTTTATGACATCTT
AATTTTTATGTTAATGATTATTCTTATACTTTTATCTATCTTTGATTAAAACTAATATTCATTCTTTTGA
TCACTAATTATTTTTATAGTATACGATTCAACCCAACTATAATACATTGTATCAAGAGAAATTTTTAATT
AGATGTAATTTAATAGCCATTTGATAAAAAAAAATTACCTTTTTTTTTGCTAGTGTTAAATTATTGATCA
TAACAATGTCGAATGAATACTAATAAAATAGGGACACGCGAGTTGCAAATACTTGAAATACCTTTGAAGA
TTTGTCTGTGAATTTTGATAAGATTTTTATGACCATCTCTTTTATATTCGATATCGTGAACTTTCATTTT
CTTTTGTTTTTTGCTTTTCAAGTTAAATAACGCGGAAATTATATTTCCTTATATGTTTATAAGAGCTTTT
AAAGGATTTGCTATATCGCTTACAGTACTACAACCGGTTGCTCAATGTTATCCGTTTCCGCGGTCTTCTT
CCGTGCGCATTCTGCCGTGAAGTGCTAACGCTGTGTGTGGCTTTATCAAAAAAGTGGCTCAAATATAGCA
ATTTCATACATATTTAAACACCCATTATACTTAAATGTATATTTTAAAATATATAAGAGATTTTCACTGT
ATAACTGTGTATCTTATCTATATGTAATCAACGGCTTCATACCACCTCAGCCAGCCGTGTTATAACTTAC
CGTTTACCAACTACATTTTTTGTAACGAACCAAAAAACCCTCAAAAGACAAGACCCTCGAGGTCGACGAA
TTCTTAATTAACATGGCAAGCTCCAAGGGTGAAGAGCTATTTACTGGGGTTGTACCCATTTTGGTAGAAC
TGGACGGAGATGTAAACGGACATAAATTCTCTGTTAGAGGTGAGGGCGAAGGCGATGCCACCAATGGTAA
ATTGACTCTGAAGTTTATATGCACTACGGGTAAATTACCTGTTCCTTGGCCAACCCTAGTAACAACTTTG
ACATATGGTGTTCAATGTTTCTCAAGATACCCAGACCATATGAAAAGGCATGATTTCTTTAAAAGTGCTA
TGCCAGAAGGCTACGTGCAAGAGAGAACTATCTCCTTTAAGGATGACGGTACGTATAAAACACGAGCAGA
AGTGAAATTCGAAGGGGATACACTAGTTAATCGCATCGAATTAAAGGGTATAGACTTTAAGGAAGATGGT
AATATTCTCGGCCATAAACTTGAGTATAATTTCAACTCGCATAATGTGTACATTACAGCTGACAAACAAA
AGAACGGAATTAAAGCGAATTTTAAAATCAGGCACAACGTCGAAGATGGGTCTGTTCAACTTGCCGATCA
TTATCAGCAAAACACCCCTATTGGTGATGGTCCAGTCTTGTTACCCGATAATCACTACTTAAGCACACAG
TCTAGATTGTCAAAAGATCCGAATGAAAAGCGTGATCACATGGTTTTATTGGAATTTGTCACCGCTGCAG
GAATAACTCACGGAATGGACGAGCTTTATAAGCCCGGGGCGGCCGCTTAAGGCGCGCCTCATGTAATTAG
TTATGTCACGCTTACATTCACGCCCTCCTCCCACATCCGCTCTAACCGAAAAGGAAGGAGTTAGACAACC
TGAAGTCTAGGTCCCTATTTATTTTTTTTAATAGTTATGTTAGTATTAAGAACGTTATTTATATTTCAAA
TTTTTCTTTTTTTTCTGTACAAACGCGTGTACGCATGTAACATTATACTGAAAACCTTGCTTGAGAAGGT
TTTGGGACGCTCGAAGGCTTTAATTTGCAGATCTGAGCTCCAGCTTTTGTTCCCTTTAGTGAGGGTTAAT
TGCGCGCTTGGCGTAATCATGGTCATAGCTGTTTCCTGTGTGAAATTGTTATCCGCTCACAATTCCACAC
AACATACGAGCCGGAAGCATAAAGTGTAAAGCCTGGGGTGCCTAATGAGTGAGCTAACTCACATTAATTG
CGTTGCGCTCACTGCCCGCTTTCCAGTCGGGAAACCTGTCGTGCCAGCTGCATTAATGAATCGGCCAACG
CGCGGGGAGAGGCGGTTTGCGTATTGGGCGCTCTTCCGCTTCCTCGCTCACTGACTCGCTGCGCTCGGTC
GTTCGGCTGCGGCGAGCGGTATCAGCTCACTCAAAGGCGGTAATACGGTTATCCACAGAATCAGGGGATA
ACGCAGGAAAGAACATGTGAGCAAAAGGCCAGCAAAAGGCCAGGAACCGTAAAAAGGCCGCGTTGCTGGC
GTTTTTCCATAGGCTCCGCCCCCCTGACGAGCATCACAAAAATCGACGCTCAAGTCAGAGGTGGCGAAAC
CCGACAGGACTATAAAGATACCAGGCGTTTCCCCCTGGAAGCTCCCTCGTGCGCTCTCCTGTTCCGACCC
TGCCGCTTACCGGATACCTGTCCGCCTTTCTCCCTTCGGGAAGCGTGGCGCTTTCTCATAGCTCACGCTG
TAGGTATCTCAGTTCGGTGTAGGTCGTTCGCTCCAAGCTGGGCTGTGTGCACGAACCCCCCGTTCAGCCC
GACCGCTGCGCCTTATCCGGTAACTATCGTCTTGAGTCCAACCCGGTAAGACACGACTTATCGCCACTGG
CAGCAGCCACTGGTAACAGGATTAGCAGAGCGAGGTATGTAGGCGGTGCTACAGAGTTCTTGAAGTGGTG
GCCTAACTACGGCTACACTAGAAGAACAGTATTTGGTATCTGCGCTCTGCTGAAGCCAGTTACCTTCGGA
AAAAGAGTTGGTAGCTCTTGATCCGGCAAACAAACCACCGCTGGTAGCGGTGGTTTTTTTGTTTGCAAGC
AGCAGATTACGCGCAGAAAAAAAGGATCTCAAGAAGATCCTTTGATCTTTTCTACGGGGTCTGACGCTCA
GTGGAACGAAAACTCACGTTAAGGGATTTTGGTCATGAGATTATCAAAAAGGATCTTCACCTAGATCCTT
TTAAATTAAAAATGAAGTTTTAAATCAATCTAAAGTATATATGAGTAAACTTGGTCTGACAGTTACCAAT
GCTTAATCAGTGAGGCACCTATCTCAGCGATCTGTCTATTTCGTTCATCCATAGTTGCCTGACTCCCCGT
CGTGTAGATAACTACGATACGGGAGGGCTTACCATCTGGCCCCAGTGCTGCAATGATACCGCGAGACCCA
CGCTCACCGGCTCCAGATTTATCAGCAATAAACCAGCCAGCCGGAAGGGCCGAGCGCAGAAGTGGTCCTG
CAACTTTATCCGCCTCCATCCAGTCTATTAATTGTTGCCGGGAAGCTAGAGTAAGTAGTTCGCCAGTTAA
TAGTTTGCGCAACGTTGTTGCCATTGCTACAGGCATCGTGGTGTCACGCTCGTCGTTTGGTATGGCTTCA
TTCAGCTCCGGTTCCCAACGATCAAGGCGAGTTACATGATCCCCCATGTTGTGCAAAAAAGCGGTTAGCT
CCTTCGGTCCTCCGATCGTTGTCAGAAGTAAGTTGGCCGCAGTGTTATCACTCATGGTTATGGCAGCACT
GCATAATTCTCTTACTGTCATGCCATCCGTAAGATGCTTTTCTGTGACTGGTGAGTACTCAACCAAGTCA
TTCTGAGAATAGTGTATGCGGCGACCGAGTTGCTCTTGCCCGGCGTCAATACGGGATAATACCGCGCCAC
ATAGCAGAACTTTAAAAGTGCTCATCATTGGAAAACGTTCTTCGGGGCGAAAACTCTCAAGGATCTTACC
GCTGTTGAGATCCAGTTCGATGTAACCCACTCGTGCACCCAACTGATCTTCAGCATCTTTTACTTTCACC
AGCGTTTCTGGGTGAGCAAAAACAGGAAGGCAAAATGCCGCAAAAAAGGGAATAAGGGCGACACGGAAAT
GTTGAATACTCATACTCTTCCTTTTTCAATATTATTGAAGCATTTATCAGGGTTATTGTCTCATGAGCGG
ATACATATTTGAATGTATTTAGAAAAATAAACAAATAGGGGTTCCGCGCACATTTCCCCGAAAAGTGCCA
CCTGACGTCTAAGAAACCATTATTATCATGACATTAACCTATAAAAATAGGCGTATCACGAGGCCCTTTC
GTC
Features (pLannotate 1.2.2; 18 found; start..end, strand, type, name):
    137..186     +  misc_feature   bom (fragment): basis of mobility region from pBR322
    284..553     -  CDS            tam14: TAM14_SCHPO - Experimental evidence at transcript level: Swiss-Prot protein existence level 2. May interact with target proteins during translocation into the lumen of the endoplasmic reticulum. May protect unfolded target proteins against degradation and facilitate correct glycosylation (By similarity). From Schizosaccharomyces pombe (strain 972 / ATCC 24843) (Fission yeast).
   1640..2434    +  CDS            S. pombe ura4: orotidine 5'-phosphate decarboxylase, required for uracil biosynthesis; Schizosaccharomyces pombe ura4
   2877..2925    +  misc_feature   bom (fragment): basis of mobility region from pBR322
   2953..3381    -  rep_origin     f1 ori (sequence partly withheld): f1 bacteriophage origin of replication; arrow indicates direction of (+) strand synthesis
   3385..3540    -  CDS            lacZα (fragment): LacZα fragment of β-galactosidase; lacZ fragment
   3548..3566    +  promoter       T7 promoter: promoter for bacteriophage T7 RNA polymerase
   4453..5163    +  CDS            Superfolder GFP: Superfolder GFP is a basic (constitutively fluorescent) green fluorescent protein published in 2005, derived from Aequorea victoria. It is reported to be a very rapidly-maturing weak dimer.
   5190..5439    +  terminator     CYC1 terminator: S. cerevisiae CYC1; transcription terminator for CYC1
   5464..5482    -  promoter       T3 promoter: promoter for bacteriophage T3 RNA polymerase
   5527..5543    -  protein_bind   lac operator: The lac repressor binds to the lac operator to inhibit transcription in E. coli. This inhibition can be relieved by adding lactose or isopropyl-β-D-thiogalactopyranoside (IPTG). lac repressor encoded by lacI
   5551..5581    -  promoter       lac promoter: promoter for the E. coli lac operon
   5596..5617    -  protein_bind   CAP binding site: CAP binding activates transcription in the presence of cAMP. E. coli catabolite activator protein
   5630..5722    -  CDS            lacI (fragment): lac repressor; lacI; The lac repressor binds to the lac operator to inhibit transcription in E. coli. This inhibition can be relieved by adding lactose or isopropyl-β-D-thiogalactopyranoside (IPTG).
   5905..6493    -  rep_origin     ori: high-copy-number ColE1/pMB1/pBR322/pUC origin of replication
   6664..7524    -  CDS            AmpR: β-lactamase; bla; confers resistance to ampicillin, carbenicillin, and related antibiotics
   7525..7629    -  promoter       AmpR promoter: bla
   7724..35      +  CDS            rop (fragment) (across the origin): Rop protein, which maintains plasmids at low copy number; rop
