[The description below was written by a language model from this plasmid's Addgene catalogue record and pLannotate feature annotations shown in this document.]
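Description:
pAV0714 is a fission yeast integration vector built on the pUra4(AfeI) backbone (pAV0133), part of a toolbox of stable single-copy integration plasmids for Schizosaccharomyces pombe. It has no yeast replication origin in the annotated features. Instead it carries S. pombe ura4 genomic sequence, comprising the ura4 coding region (orotidine 5'-phosphate decarboxylase, needed for uracil biosynthesis) and flanking DNA that includes the neighbouring tam14 gene. This sequence provides homology for targeting the construct to the ura4 locus. The AfeI in the backbone name presumably refers to the restriction site used to linearise the plasmid before transformation, and ura4 would be expected to serve as the uracil prototrophy marker, although the record does not spell out either point. In E. coli the plasmid is maintained at high copy through a ColE1/pUC-type origin and selected with ampicillin via the bla gene. It also retains pBluescript-like remnants: an f1 origin, lacZα and lac promoter/operator fragments, T7 and T3 promoters flanking the cloning region, and small bom, rop and lacI fragments with no intended function here.

The payload is a simple reporter cassette: superfolder GFP, a rapidly maturing green fluorescent protein, followed by the Saccharomyces cerevisiae CYC1 transcription terminator. According to the catalogue entry, expression is driven by the S. pombe act1 (actin) promoter. The automated feature table does not annotate this promoter, but an unannotated stretch between the T7 promoter and the sfGFP coding sequence is consistent with its position. The construct therefore gives expression of untagged cytosolic sfGFP from a defined genomic site. It can serve as a fluorescent marker or a promoter-strength reference, or as a template into which other coding sequences can be placed under pact1 control.
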