Addgene plasmid #133479: pAV0714
Purpose: Expression in fission yeast from promoter pact1, integrated at ura4 locus
Depositing lab: Sophie Martin. Depositing organization: Universite de Lausanne (UNIL). Publication: A toolbox of stable integration vectors in the fission yeast Schizosaccharomyces pombe. Vjestica A, Marek M, Nkosi PJ, Merlini L, Liu G, Berard M, Billault-Chaumartin I, Martin SG. J Cell Sci. 2020 Jan 8;133(1). pii: jcs.240754. doi: 10.1242/jcs.240754. PubMed 31801797.
Backbone
  Vector backbone: pUra4(AfeI)(pAV0133)
  Vector type: Yeast Expression
Growth in bacteria
  Bacterial resistance: Ampicillin, 100 μg/mL
  Growth temperature: 37°C
  Growth strain: DH5alpha
  Copy number: High Copy
Gene/Insert
  Gene/Insert name: pUra4(AfeI)-p(act1)-sfGFP-terminator(ScCYC1)
  Species: S. pombe (fission yeast)
  Cloning method: Unknown
Terms and licenses: Academic/Nonprofit Terms; Industry Terms: Not Available to Industry
Depositor comments: Please see the Resource Information section for an annotated Genbank file.
How to cite: pAV0714 was a gift from Sophie Martin (Addgene plasmid # 133479 ; http://n2t.net/addgene:133479 ; RRID:Addgene_133479)
